Addgene plasmid #197610: pCDNA3_HA_Csx30
Purpose: Expresses a HA-tagged version of Csx30
Depositing lab: Feng Zhang. Depositing organization: Broad Institute. Publication: RNA-activated protein cleavage with a CRISPR-associated endopeptidase. Strecker J, Demircioglu FE, Li D, Faure G, Wilkinson ME, Gootenberg JS, Abudayyeh OO, Nishimasu H, Macrae RK, Zhang F. Science. 2022 Nov 25;378(6622):874-881. doi: 10.1126/science.add7450. Epub 2022 Nov 3. PubMed 36423276.
Backbone
  Vector backbone: pCDNA3
  Vector type: Mammalian Expression
Growth in bacteria
  Bacterial resistance: Ampicillin, 100 μg/mL
  Growth temperature: 37°C
  Growth strain: DH5alpha
  Copy number: High Copy
Gene/Insert
  Gene/Insert name: HA-tagged Csx30
Terms and licenses: Academic/Nonprofit Terms; Industry Terms: Not Available to Industry
How to cite: pCDNA3_HA_Csx30 was a gift from Feng Zhang (Addgene plasmid # 197610 ; http://n2t.net/addgene:197610 ; RRID:Addgene_197610)
