[The description below was written by a language model from this plasmid's Addgene catalogue record and pLannotate feature annotations shown in this document.]
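Description:
pCDNA3_HA_Csx30 is a mammalian expression plasmid of about 7.2 kb built on the pCDNA3 backbone and designed to produce an HA-tagged form of Csx30, a CRISPR-associated protein studied in the context of RNA-activated protein cleavage by a CRISPR-associated endopeptidase. It is maintained in E. coli as a high-copy plasmid through a ColE1/pUC-type origin and selected with ampicillin via the β-lactamase gene and its native promoter. An f1 origin is also present, which in principle allows single-stranded DNA production. Short annotated fragments (bom, lacI, lac promoter/operator, and a small HIV-1 LTR-like match next to the CMV promoter) appear to be backbone remnants or annotation artefacts rather than functional parts.

The expression cassette is driven by the human cytomegalovirus immediate-early enhancer and promoter, followed by a T7 promoter that could support in vitro transcription. A 3xHA epitope tag lies directly downstream. The roughly 1.8 kb unannotated interval between the tag and the bovine growth hormone polyadenylation signal presumably holds the Csx30 coding sequence, which would make the tag N-terminal. The feature table does not annotate Csx30 itself, and the record does not state its species of origin or whether it is codon-optimised. A separate SV40 early promoter drives the neomycin phosphotransferase gene, terminated by an SV40 poly(A) signal, which permits G418 selection of stably transfected mammalian cells.

The construct is suited to transient or stable expression of Csx30 in mammalian cells. The HA epitopes allow detection by immunoblotting or immunoprecipitation, for example to follow the protein's integrity or cleavage state.
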