Features (pLannotate 1.2.2; 20 found; start..end, strand, type, name):
     28..80      -  misc_feature   bom (fragment): basis of mobility region from pBR322
    235..614     +  enhancer       CMV enhancer: human cytomegalovirus immediate early enhancer
    615..818     +  promoter       CMV promoter: human cytomegalovirus (CMV) immediate early promoter
    814..847     +  LTR            5' LTR (truncated) (fragment): truncated 5' long terminal repeat (LTR) from HIV-1
    863..881     +  promoter       T7 promoter: promoter for bacteriophage T7 RNA polymerase
    926..1006    +  CDS            3xHA: three tandem HA epitope tags
   2790..3014    +  polyA_signal   bGH poly(A) signal: bovine growth hormone polyadenylation signal
   3018..3039    +  promoter       SV40 promoter (fragment): SV40 enhancer and early promoter
   3060..3488    +  rep_origin     f1 ori (sequence partly withheld): f1 bacteriophage origin of replication; arrow indicates direction of (+) strand synthesis
   3502..3831    +  promoter       SV40 promoter: SV40 enhancer and early promoter
   3898..4689    +  CDS            neo: KKA2_KLEPN - Also known as kan, nptII. Experimental evidence at protein level: Swiss-Prot protein existence level 1. Resistance to kanamycin, neomycin, paromomycin, ribostamycin, butirosin and gentamicin B. From Klebsiella pneumoniae.
   4713..4871    +  CDS            ble (fragment): BLE_KLEPN - Experimental evidence at protein level: Swiss-Prot protein existence level 1. Binding protein with a strong affinity to the bleomycin family of antibiotics. Binds to CL990; an antimitotic-antibiotic compound. From Klebsiella pneumoniae.
   4866..4987    +  polyA_signal   SV40 poly(A) signal: SV40 polyadenylation signal
   5060..5076    -  protein_bind   lac operator: The lac repressor binds to the lac operator to inhibit transcription in E. coli. This inhibition can be relieved by adding lactose or isopropyl-β-D-thiogalactopyranoside (IPTG). lac repressor encoded by lacI
   5084..5114    -  promoter       lac promoter: promoter for the E. coli lac operon
   5129..5150    -  protein_bind   CAP binding site: CAP binding activates transcription in the presence of cAMP. E. coli catabolite activator protein
   5163..5255    -  CDS            lacI (fragment): lac repressor; lacI; The lac repressor binds to the lac operator to inhibit transcription in E. coli. This inhibition can be relieved by adding lactose or isopropyl-β-D-thiogalactopyranoside (IPTG).
   5438..6026    -  rep_origin     ori: high-copy-number ColE1/pMB1/pBR322/pUC origin of replication
   6197..7057    -  CDS            AmpR: β-lactamase; bla; confers resistance to ampicillin, carbenicillin, and related antibiotics
   7058..7162    -  promoter       AmpR promoter: bla
>Addgene plasmid #197610 | pCDNA3_HA_Csx30 | addgene full sequence | sequence record 396455 | Addgene NGS Result
GACGGATCGGGAGATCTCCCGATCCCCTATGGTGCACTCTCAGTACAATCTGCTCTGATGCCGCATAGTT
AAGCCAGTATCTGCTCCCTGCTTGTGTGTTGGAGGTCGCTGAGTAGTGCGCGAGCAAAATTTAAGCTACA
ACAAGGCAAGGCTTGACCGACAATTGCATGAAGAATCTGCTTAGGGTTAGGCGTTTTGCGCTGCTTCGCG
ATGTACGGGCCAGATATACGCGTTGACATTGATTATTGACTAGTTATTAATAGTAATCAATTACGGGGTC
ATTAGTTCATAGCCCATATATGGAGTTCCGCGTTACATAACTTACGGTAAATGGCCCGCCTGGCTGACCG
CCCAACGACCCCCGCCCATTGACGTCAATAATGACGTATGTTCCCATAGTAACGCCAATAGGGACTTTCC
ATTGACGTCAATGGGTGGAGTATTTACGGTAAACTGCCCACTTGGCAGTACATCAAGTGTATCATATGCC
AAGTACGCCCCCTATTGACGTCAATGACGGTAAATGGCCCGCCTGGCATTATGCCCAGTACATGACCTTA
TGGGACTTTCCTACTTGGCAGTACATCTACGTATTAGTCATCGCTATTACCATGGTGATGCGGTTTTGGC
AGTACATCAATGGGCGTGGATAGCGGTTTGACTCACGGGGATTTCCAAGTCTCCACCCCATTGACGTCAA
TGGGAGTTTGTTTTGGCACCAAAATCAACGGGACTTTCCAAAATGTCGTAACAACTCCGCCCCATTGACG
CAAATGGGCGGTAGGCGTGTACGGTGGGAGGTCTATATAAGCAGAGCTCTCTGGCTAACTAGAGAACCCA
CTGCTTACTGGCTTATCGAAATTAATACGACTCACTATAGGGAGACCCAAGCTGGCTAGCGTTTAAACTT
AAGCTTGCCACCATGTACCCATACGATGTTCCAGATTACGCTTATCCCTACGACGTGCCTGATTATGCAT
ACCCATATGATGTCCCCGACTATGCCGGAGCCACCATGAATACCACAACATATAACACTACGACTGATGC
TTTGCTGGAGTGGGGTAAGGTGTACTTCCAGAAAGAAGATTTCTCCGAGTTTCTGGACAATTTGGAGGCG
TACATCAGCGATGCGGGCGACAGCCTCAAGGACGAGCTTGAGTCTGGTGTTGAAAAGCTGGTTCTGGGTA
TTAAAAGCGCGGAGGCGGTTATCTTCGGCGAAGCGGTGATCGGCACCACCCCGGAAAACGAAGCATGGTA
TGACGCCGAAGAGTCGTTCCTGACCCTGGACTGCGCAGTGTGGCTGTCACAGGCATTGGACCGTGTCGTG
CGTCGTCAGGACGCGAGCTTGGCGGATTCGCTGATCGCGCGGCTGGATGAGGCCATTAACCGCGTGGCTG
AAAAACTGTACGCGGACAACCTGTCCCCGCTGCGCTTTTCCAGCTTGAACGAGATCCGTCGTAGCGCGCT
GGAAGCTACCGATGAGAAATACCATTATCTGTTCCCGTGGCATGGTGCAGCGTGCGATGTTGATGAGAAC
ATTCTTCTGATCTTAACCGAAGAGTACCACCTGATAGGCGCGGATAAAGCGGGTGCAAATCTGAGCGAAG
AACTGCGTGGTGACCTGCCGTTTATCTTTGCAGAACTGGAGCGTGACGAGGTGCTGCGCGCATATGTTGA
AAAGGAGAACGCGCTGTCTCTGGCTTTGGAGAATACCATGCGTGAACATTGGGCATTTGGCCTGCTAGAG
GCGGCTAGAGATGAGGGCTATAATCACCCGTATCCGGCTGATGTGGGTATGCGTATTCATCAGGTTGCCC
GCGCGGTTTTTTCGCAAACGAACCTGTCCCCGGCGGAACGCCTGGCTGTAGCCATCGCTGGAGCGTGCTT
CACCCCGGAAATCAGCGAGGACCGTCGTTTGGAGATCCTCTTGGACTGTGAAGAACGTGTCTGTGAAATT
GAAGCACCGACTGGTGACGACACGAGCGTACGTGTTATCAAGGATCTGAAGGCCCTGGCTGATCATCGTG
TCCGCCACGAAATCCCAGCCGAGTCCCTCGTGAGCCTGTGGTTTGAACAGATTGAAGCCGCAGGCACGGA
CTTCGATACCAAAACCCCTATGGATGAGCTTGTGCTGCGTATGCTGTCCGATAACGTGATCACCCTGTCG
GTGGATCGTAAAGCCGCGAGCCAAACCGAGACAGACGACGTTAAGCCGCAGAAAGGTAAAATCATCCCGT
TCCCGGTTCCGGATATCGCGAACGATGAGGTGGAGTACCAGAAAGCTGTGGGTATGAAAAAGGACAAAAA
GGCCGCGAACGACTCCAAAGTGAAGTTTCCGGGTCTGTTGGAGATCCAAGGTTGCCGTGATGGCGATAAG
GCGATTCTATTGGAGGACACTGACGACGCAGCCGCGAACCACCGCAAACTATTTAGTATTCTGAAGGCGG
GTAAGCTGAACAGCGCGTTCTTCATCCAATCTGACGACGGCGAGTGGGTTGAATCTGAGAGTAAGCCGAC
CATGGAAGACAATCGTATTATTTTGCACGATAGCCACCACAGCAGCTTCGTTTGGATTCTCGACACGGGT
AGCATGCAGCTGCGCCAAAGCGTTAAGTGCGTTAAGGATGCGCTGAATAAAAAGACGGGCTCTGCGAAAA
AATTGAAGCCAAAAACCATGATCGTGTGGGTCACCATTCCGCAAGAAGGCTAAGAATTCTGCAGATATCC
AGCACAGTGGCGGCCGCTCGAGTCTAGAGGGCCCGTTTAAACCCGCTGATCAGCCTCGACTGTGCCTTCT
AGTTGCCAGCCATCTGTTGTTTGCCCCTCCCCCGTGCCTTCCTTGACCCTGGAAGGTGCCACTCCCACTG
TCCTTTCCTAATAAAATGAGGAAATTGCATCGCATTGTCTGAGTAGGTGTCATTCTATTCTGGGGGGTGG
GGTGGGGCAGGACAGCAAGGGGGAGGATTGGGAAGACAATAGCAGGCATGCTGGGGATGCGGTGGGCTCT
ATGGCTTCTGAGGCGGAAAGAACCAGCTGGGGCTCTAGGGGGTATCCCC
[124 nt withheld, positions 3060-3183]
C
[91 nt withheld, positions 3185-3275]
A
[49 nt withheld, positions 3277-3325]
CCTTTGACGTTGGAGTCCACGTTCTTT
[37 nt withheld, positions 3353-3389]
ACCCTATCTCGGTCTATTCTTTTGATTTATAAGGGATTTTGCCGATTTCGGCCTATTGGTTAAAAAATGA
GCTGATTTAACAAAAATTTAACGCGAATTAATTCTGTGGAATGTGTGTCAGTTAGGGTGTGGAAAGTCCC
CAGGCTCCCCAGCAGGCAGAAGTATGCAAAGCATGCATCTCAATTAGTCAGCAACCAGGTGTGGAAAGTC
CCCAGGCTCCCCAGCAGGCAGAAGTATGCAAAGCATGCATCTCAATTAGTCAGCAACCATAGTCCCGCCC
CTAACTCCGCCCATCCCGCCCCTAACTCCGCCCAGTTCCGCCCATTCTCCGCCCCATGGCTGACTAATTT
TTTTTATTTATGCAGAGGCCGAGGCCGCCTCTGCCTCTGAGCTATTCCAGAAGTAGTGAGGAGGCTTTTT
TGGAGGCCTAGGCTTTTGCAAAAAGCTCCCGGGAGCTTGTATATCCATTTTCGGATCTGATCAAGAGACA
GGATGAGGATCGTTTCGCATGATTGAACAAGATGGATTGCACGCAGGTTCTCCGGCCGCTTGGGTGGAGA
GGCTATTCGGCTATGACTGGGCACAACAGACAATCGGCTGCTCTGATGCCGCCGTGTTCCGGCTGTCAGC
GCAGGGGCGCCCGGTTCTTTTTGTCAAGACCGACCTGTCCGGTGCCCTGAATGAACTGCAGGACGAGGCA
GCGCGGCTATCGTGGCTGGCCACGACGGGCGTTCCTTGCGCAGCTGTGCTCGACGTTGTCACTGAAGCGG
GAAGGGACTGGCTGCTATTGGGCGAAGTGCCGGGGCAGGATCTCCTGTCATCTCACCTTGCTCCTGCCGA
GAAAGTATCCATCATGGCTGATGCAATGCGGCGGCTGCATACGCTTGATCCGGCTACCTGCCCATTCGAC
CACCAAGCGAAACATCGCATCGAGCGAGCACGTACTCGGATGGAAGCCGGTCTTGTCGATCAGGATGATC
TGGACGAAGAGCATCAGGGGCTCGCGCCAGCCGAACTGTTCGCCAGGCTCAAGGCGCGCATGCCCGACGG
CGAGGATCTCGTCGTGACCCATGGCGATGCCTGCTTGCCGAATATCATGGTGGAAAATGGCCGCTTTTCT
GGATTCATCGACTGTGGCCGGCTGGGTGTGGCGGACCGCTATCAGGACATAGCGTTGGCTACCCGTGATA
TTGCTGAAGAGCTTGGCGGCGAATGGGCTGACCGCTTCCTCGTGCTTTACGGTATCGCCGCTCCCGATTC
GCAGCGCATCGCCTTCTATCGCCTTCTTGACGAGTTCTTCTGAGCGGGACTCTGGGGTTCGAAATGACCG
ACCAAGCGACGCCCAACCTGCCATCACGAGATTTCGATTCCACCGCCGCCTTCTATGAAAGGTTGGGCTT
CGGAATCGTTTTCCGGGACGCCGGCTGGATGATCCTCCAGCGCGGGGATCTCATGCTGGAGTTCTTCGCC
CACCCCAACTTGTTTATTGCAGCTTATAATGGTTACAAATAAAGCAATAGCATCACAAATTTCACAAATA
AAGCATTTTTTTCACTGCATTCTAGTTGTGGTTTGTCCAAACTCATCAATGTATCTTATCATGTCTGTAT
ACCGTCGACCTCTAGCTAGAGCTTGGCGTAATCATGGTCATAGCTGTTTCCTGTGTGAAATTGTTATCCG
CTCACAATTCCACACAACATACGAGCCGGAAGCATAAAGTGTAAAGCCTGGGGTGCCTAATGAGTGAGCT
AACTCACATTAATTGCGTTGCGCTCACTGCCCGCTTTCCAGTCGGGAAACCTGTCGTGCCAGCTGCATTA
ATGAATCGGCCAACGCGCGGGGAGAGGCGGTTTGCGTATTGGGCGCTCTTCCGCTTCCTCGCTCACTGAC
TCGCTGCGCTCGGTCGTTCGGCTGCGGCGAGCGGTATCAGCTCACTCAAAGGCGGTAATACGGTTATCCA
CAGAATCAGGGGATAACGCAGGAAAGAACATGTGAGCAAAAGGCCAGCAAAAGGCCAGGAACCGTAAAAA
GGCCGCGTTGCTGGCGTTTTTCCATAGGCTCCGCCCCCCTGACGAGCATCACAAAAATCGACGCTCAAGT
CAGAGGTGGCGAAACCCGACAGGACTATAAAGATACCAGGCGTTTCCCCCTGGAAGCTCCCTCGTGCGCT
CTCCTGTTCCGACCCTGCCGCTTACCGGATACCTGTCCGCCTTTCTCCCTTCGGGAAGCGTGGCGCTTTC
TCATAGCTCACGCTGTAGGTATCTCAGTTCGGTGTAGGTCGTTCGCTCCAAGCTGGGCTGTGTGCACGAA
CCCCCCGTTCAGCCCGACCGCTGCGCCTTATCCGGTAACTATCGTCTTGAGTCCAACCCGGTAAGACACG
ACTTATCGCCACTGGCAGCAGCCACTGGTAACAGGATTAGCAGAGCGAGGTATGTAGGCGGTGCTACAGA
GTTCTTGAAGTGGTGGCCTAACTACGGCTACACTAGAAGAACAGTATTTGGTATCTGCGCTCTGCTGAAG
CCAGTTACCTTCGGAAAAAGAGTTGGTAGCTCTTGATCCGGCAAACAAACCACCGCTGGTAGCGGTGGTT
TTTTTGTTTGCAAGCAGCAGATTACGCGCAGAAAAAAAGGATCTCAAGAAGATCCTTTGATCTTTTCTAC
GGGGTCTGACGCTCAGTGGAACGAAAACTCACGTTAAGGGATTTTGGTCATGAGATTATCAAAAAGGATC
TTCACCTAGATCCTTTTAAATTAAAAATGAAGTTTTAAATCAATCTAAAGTATATATGAGTAAACTTGGT
CTGACAGTTACCAATGCTTAATCAGTGAGGCACCTATCTCAGCGATCTGTCTATTTCGTTCATCCATAGT
TGCCTGACTCCCCGTCGTGTAGATAACTACGATACGGGAGGGCTTACCATCTGGCCCCAGTGCTGCAATG
ATACCGCGAGACCCACGCTCACCGGCTCCAGATTTATCAGCAATAAACCAGCCAGCCGGAAGGGCCGAGC
GCAGAAGTGGTCCTGCAACTTTATCCGCCTCCATCCAGTCTATTAATTGTTGCCGGGAAGCTAGAGTAAG
TAGTTCGCCAGTTAATAGTTTGCGCAACGTTGTTGCCATTGCTACAGGCATCGTGGTGTCACGCTCGTCG
TTTGGTATGGCTTCATTCAGCTCCGGTTCCCAACGATCAAGGCGAGTTACATGATCCCCCATGTTGTGCA
AAAAAGCGGTTAGCTCCTTCGGTCCTCCGATCGTTGTCAGAAGTAAGTTGGCCGCAGTGTTATCACTCAT
GGTTATGGCAGCACTGCATAATTCTCTTACTGTCATGCCATCCGTAAGATGCTTTTCTGTGACTGGTGAG
TACTCAACCAAGTCATTCTGAGAATAGTGTATGCGGCGACCGAGTTGCTCTTGCCCGGCGTCAATACGGG
ATAATACCGCGCCACATAGCAGAACTTTAAAAGTGCTCATCATTGGAAAACGTTCTTCGGGGCGAAAACT
CTCAAGGATCTTACCGCTGTTGAGATCCAGTTCGATGTAACCCACTCGTGCACCCAACTGATCTTCAGCA
TCTTTTACTTTCACCAGCGTTTCTGGGTGAGCAAAAACAGGAAGGCAAAATGCCGCAAAAAAGGGAATAA
GGGCGACACGGAAATGTTGAATACTCATACTCTTCCTTTTTCAATATTATTGAAGCATTTATCAGGGTTA
TTGTCTCATGAGCGGATACATATTTGAATGTATTTAGAAAAATAAACAAATAGGGGTTCCGCGCACATTT
CCCCGAAAAGTGCCACCTGACGTC
